Addgene plasmid #220622: Leu2 2u
Purpose: empty backbone for shuttle vector construction
Depositing lab: Marvin Wickens. Depositing organization: University of Wisconsin, Madison. Publication: Unbiased screen of RNA tailing activities reveals a poly(UG) polymerase. Preston MA, Porter DF, Chen F, Buter N, Lapointe CP, Keles S, Kimble J, Wickens M. Nat Methods. 2019 May;16(5):437-445. doi: 10.1038/s41592-019-0370-6. Epub 2019 Apr 15. PubMed 30988468.
Backbone
  Vector backbone: pUC19
  Total vector size (bp): 5738
  Vector type: Yeast Expression
  Selectable markers: LEU2
Growth in bacteria
  Bacterial resistance: Ampicillin, 100 μg/mL
  Growth temperature: 37°C
  Growth strain: DH5alpha
  Copy number: High Copy
Gene/Insert
  Gene/Insert name: empty vector
  Species: S. cerevisiae (budding yeast)
  Entrez Gene: LEU2 (a.k.a. YCL018W)
Terms and licenses: Academic/Nonprofit Terms; Industry Terms: Not Available to Industry
How to cite: Leu2 2u was a gift from Marvin Wickens (Addgene plasmid # 220622 ; http://n2t.net/addgene:220622 ; RRID:Addgene_220622)
