[The description below was written by a language model from this plasmid's Addgene catalogue record and pLannotate feature annotations shown in this document.]
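Description:
Leu2 2u is an empty E. coli–yeast shuttle vector of about 5.7 kb, built on a pUC19 backbone and intended as a starting point for constructing yeast expression plasmids. In bacteria it replicates from the high-copy ColE1/pUC-type origin and is selected through the β-lactamase gene (AmpR), driven by its own bla promoter, which confers ampicillin resistance. In Saccharomyces cerevisiae it is maintained episomally at high copy through the 2μ plasmid origin of replication, and it is selected by the LEU2 gene under its native LEU2 promoter. LEU2 encodes 3-isopropylmalate dehydrogenase and so complements leucine auxotrophy in leu2 host strains.

The vector carries no insert. The feature table shows the pUC cloning region retained from the backbone: a CAP binding site, lac promoter and lac operator upstream of the pUC18/19 multiple cloning site, followed by a lacZα fragment. Because only part of lacZα is annotated, the record does not establish whether blue/white screening still works. No yeast promoter or terminator flanks the cloning site, so any expression cassette, including its regulatory elements, would need to be supplied with the cloned fragment. Several short annotated remnants (fragments of lacI, the pBR322 bom region, a tet promoter, and the 2μ-encoded RAF1 reading frame) appear to be carry-over from the source plasmids used to assemble the yeast elements rather than functional parts. The catalogue entry describes the plasmid simply as an empty backbone for shuttle vector construction. It suits multicopy expression of genes in budding yeast under leucine selection, and can be combined with plasmids carrying other auxotrophic markers.
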