Features (pLannotate 1.2.2; 15 found; start..end, strand, type, name):
    730..822     +  CDS            lacI (fragment): lac repressor; lacI; The lac repressor binds to the lac operator to inhibit transcription in E. coli. This inhibition can be relieved by adding lactose or isopropyl-β-D-thiogalactopyranoside (IPTG).
    835..856     +  protein_bind   CAP binding site: CAP binding activates transcription in the presence of cAMP. E. coli catabolite activator protein
    871..901     +  promoter       lac promoter: promoter for the E. coli lac operon
    909..925     +  protein_bind   lac operator: The lac repressor binds to the lac operator to inhibit transcription in E. coli. This inhibition can be relieved by adding lactose or isopropyl-β-D-thiogalactopyranoside (IPTG). lac repressor encoded by lacI
    962..1018    -  misc_feature   MCS: pUC18/19 multiple cloning site
   1015..1172    +  CDS            lacZα (fragment): LacZα fragment of β-galactosidase; lacZ fragment
   1178..1228    -  misc_feature   bom (fragment): basis of mobility region from pBR322
   1235..1318    +  CDS            RAF1 (fragment): RAF_YEAST - Experimental evidence at transcript level: Swiss-Prot protein existence level 2. Antagonizes transcriptional repression of recombinase FLP by REP1-REP2. May play a role in plasmid partitioning. From Saccharomyces cerevisiae (strain ATCC 204508 / S288c) (Baker's yeast).
   1472..2818    -  rep_origin     2μ ori: yeast 2μ plasmid origin of replication
   2823..2839    -  promoter       tet promoter (fragment): E. coli promoter for tetracycline efflux protein gene
   2959..4050    -  CDS            LEU2: LEU3_YEAST - Experimental evidence at protein level: Swiss-Prot protein existence level 1. Catalyzes the oxidation of 3-carboxy-2-hydroxy-4- methylpentanoate (3-isopropylmalate) to 3-carboxy-4-methyl-2- oxopentanoate. The product decarboxylates to 4-methyl-2 oxopentanoate. From Saccharomyces cerevisiae (strain ATCC 204508 / S288c) (Baker's yeast).
   4051..4456    -  promoter       LEU2 promoter: S. cerevisiae LEU2
   4562..4666    +  promoter       AmpR promoter: bla
   4667..5527    +  CDS            AmpR: β-lactamase; bla; confers resistance to ampicillin, carbenicillin, and related antibiotics
   5698..547     +  rep_origin     ori (across the origin): high-copy-number ColE1/pMB1/pBR322/pUC origin of replication
>Addgene plasmid #220622 | Leu2 2u | addgene full sequence | sequence record 436935 | Addgene NGS Result
AAAAAAACCACCGCTACCAGCGGTGGTTTGTTTGCCGGATCAAGAGCTACCAACTCTTTTTCCGAAGGTA
ACTGGCTTCAGCAGAGCGCAGATACCAAATACTGTTCTTCTAGTGTAGCCGTAGTTAGGCCACCACTTCA
AGAACTCTGTAGCACCGCCTACATACCTCGCTCTGCTAATCCTGTTACCAGTGGCTGCTGCCAGTGGCGA
TAAGTCGTGTCTTACCGGGTTGGACTCAAGACGATAGTTACCGGATAAGGCGCAGCGGTCGGGCTGAACG
GGGGGTTCGTGCACACAGCCCAGCTTGGAGCGAACGACCTACACCGAACTGAGATACCTACAGCGTGAGC
TATGAGAAAGCGCCACGCTTCCCGAAGGGAGAAAGGCGGACAGGTATCCGGTAAGCGGCAGGGTCGGAAC
AGGAGAGCGCACGAGGGAGCTTCCAGGGGGAAACGCCTGGTATCTTTATAGTCCTGTCGGGTTTCGCCAC
CTCTGACTTGAGCGTCGATTTTTGTGATGCTCGTCAGGGGGGCGGAGCCTATGGAAAAACGCCAGCAACG
CGGCCTTTTTACGGTTCCTGGCCTTTTGCTGGCCTTTTGCTCACATGTTCTTTCCTGCGTTATCCCCTGA
TTCTGTGGATAACCGTATTACCGCCTTTGAGTGAGCTGATACCGCTCGCCGCAGCCGAACGACCGAGCGC
AGCGAGTCAGTGAGCGAGGAAGCGGAAGAGCGCCCAATACGCAAACCGCCTCTCCCCGCGCGTTGGCCGA
TTCATTAATGCAGCTGGCACGACAGGTTTCCCGACTGGAAAGCGGGCAGTGAGCGCAACGCAATTAATGT
GAGTTAGCTCACTCATTAGGCACCCCAGGCTTTACACTTTATGCTTCCGGCTCGTATGTTGTGTGGAATT
GTGAGCGGATAACAATTTCACACAGGAAACAGCTATGACCATGATTACGCCAAGCTTGCATGCCTGCAGG
TCGACTCTAGAGGATCCCCGGGTACCGAGCTCGAATTCACTGGCCGTCGTTTTACAACGTCGTGACTGGG
AAAACCCTGGCGTTACCCAACTTAATCGCCTTGCAGCACATCCCCCTTTCGCCAGCTGGCGTAATAGCGA
AGAGGCCCGCACCGATCGCCCTTCCCAACAGTTGCGCAGCCTGAATGGCGAATGGCGCCTGATGCGGTAT
TTTCTCCTTACGCATCTGTGCGGTATTTCACACCGCATTTATCGGATCGTACTTGTTACCCATCATTGAA
TTTTGAACATCCGAACCTGGGAGTTTTCCCTGAAACAGATAGTATATTTGAACCTGTATAATAATATATA
GTCTAGCGCTTTACGGAAGACAATGTATGTATTTCGGTTCCTGGAGAAACTATTGCATCTATTGCATAGG
TAATCTTGCACGTCGCATCCCCGGTTCATTTTCTGCGTTTCCATCTTGCACTTCAATAGCATATCTTTGT
TAACGAAGCATCTGTGCTTCATTTTGTAGAACAAAAATGCAACGCGAGAGCGCTAATTTTTCAAACAAAG
AATCTGAGCTGCATTTTTACAGAACAGAAATGCAACGCGAAAGCGCTATTTTACCAACGAAGAATCTGTG
CTTCATTTTTGTAAAACAAAAATGCAACGCGAGAGCGCTAATTTTTCAAACAAAGAATCTGAGCTGCATT
TTTACAGAACAGAAATGCAACGCGAGAGCGCTATTTTACCAACAAAGAATCTATACTTCTTTTTTGTTCT
ACAAAAATGCATCCCGAGAGCGCTATTTTTCTAACAAAGCATCTTAGATTACTTTTTTTCTCCTTTGTGC
GCTCTATAATGCAGTCTCTTGATAACTTTTTGCACTGTAGGTCCGTTAAGGTTAGAAGAAGGCTACTTTG
GTGTCTATTTTCTCTTCCATAAAAAAAGCCTGACTCCACTTCCCGCGTTTACTGATTACTAGCGAAGCTG
CGGGTGCATTTTTTCAAGATAAAGGCATCCCCGATTATATTCTATACCGATGTGGATTGCGCATACTTTG
TGAACAGAAAGTGATAGCGTTGATGATTCTTCATTGGTCAGAAAATTATGAACGGTTTCTTCTATTTTGT
CTCTATATACTACGTATAGGAAATGTTTACATTTTCGTATTGTTTTCGATTCACTCTATGAATAGTTCTT
ACTACAATTTTTTTGTCTAAAGAGTAATACTAGAGATAAACATAAAAAATGTAGAGGTCGAGTTTAGATG
CAAGTTCAAGGAGCGAAAGGTGGATGGGTAGGTTATATAGGGATATAGCACAGAGATATATAGCAAAGAG
ATACTTTTGAGCAATGTTTGTGGAAGCGGTATTCGCAATATTTTAGTAGCTCGTTACAGTCCGGTGCGTT
TTTGGTTTTTTGAAAGTGCGTCTTCAGAGCGCTTTTGGTTTTCAAAAGCGCTCTGAAGTTCCTATACTTT
CTAGCTAGAGAATAGGAACTTCGGAATAGGAACTTCAAAGCGTTTCCGAAAACGAGCGCTTCCGAAAATG
CAACGCGAGCTGCGCACATACAGCTCACTGTTCACGTCGCACCTATATCTGCGTGTTGCCTGTATATATA
TATACATGAGAAGAACGGCATAGTGCGTGTTTATGCTTAAATGCGTACTTATATGCGTCTATTTATGTAG
GATGAAAGGTAGTCTAGTACCTCCTGTGATATTATCCCATTCCATGCGGGGTATCGTATGCTTCCTTCAG
CACTACCCTTTAGCTGTTCTATATGCTGCCACTCCTCAATTGGATTAGTCTCATCCTTCAATGCTATCAT
TTCCTTTGATATTGGATCGATCCGATGATAAGCTGTCAAACATGAGAATTAATTCTACCCTATGAACATA
TTCCATTTTGTAATTTCGTGTCGTTTCTATTATGAATTTCATTTATAAAGTTTATGTACAAATATCATAA
AAAAAGAGAATCTTTTTAAGCAAGGATTTTCTTAACTTCTTCGGCGACAGCATCACCGACTTCGGTGGTA
CTGTTGGAACCACCTAAATCACCAGTTCTGATACCTGCATCCAAAACCTTTTTAACTGCATCTTCAATGG
CCTTACCTTCTTCAGGCAAGTTCAATGACAATTTCAACATCATTGCAGCAGACAAGATAGTGGCGATAGG
GTTGACCTTATTCTTTGGCAAATCTGGAGCAGAACCGTGGCATGGTTCGTACAAACCAAATGCGGTGTTC
TTGTCTGGCAAAGAGGCCAAGGACGCAGATGGCAACAAACCCAAGGAACCTGGGATAACGGAGGCTTCAT
CGGAGATGATATCACCAAACATGTTGCTGGTGATTATAATACCATTTAGGTGGGTTGGGTTCTTAACTAG
GATCATGGCGGCAGAATCAATCAATTGATGTTGAACCTTCAATGTAGGAAATTCGTTCTTGATGGTTTCC
TCCACAGTTTTTCTCCATAATCTTGAAGAGGCCAAAACATTAGCTTTATCCAAGGACCAAATAGGCAATG
GTGGCTCATGTTGTAGGGCCATGAAAGCGGCCATTCTTGTGATTCTTTGCACTTCTGGAACGGTGTATTG
TTCACTATCCCAAGCGACACCATCACCATCGTCTTCCTTTCTCTTACCAAAGTAAATACCTCCCACTAAT
TCTCTGACAACAACGAAGTCAGTACCTTTAGCAAATTGTGGCTTGATTGGAGATAAGTCTAAAAGAGAGT
CGGATGCAAAGTTACATGGTCTTAAGTTGGCGTACAATTGAAGTTCTTTACGGATTTTTAGTAAACCTTG
TTCAGGTCTAACACTACCTGTACCCCATTTAGGACCACCCACAGCACCTAACAAAACGGCATCAGCCTTC
TTGGAGGCTTCCAGCGCCTCATCTGGAAGTGGAACACCTGTAGCATCGATAGCAGCACCACCAATTAAAT
GATTTTCGAAATCGAACTTGACATTGGAACGAACATCAGAAATAGCTTTAAGAACCTTAATGGCTTCGGC
TGTGATTTCTTGACCAACGTGGTCACCTGGCAAAACGACGATCTTCTTAGGGGCAGACATTAGAATGGTA
TATCCTTGAAATATATATATATATTGCTGAAATGTAAAAGGTAAGAAAAGTTAGAAAGTAAGACGATTGC
TAACCACCTATTGGAAAAAACAATAGGTCCTTAAATAATATTGTCAACTTCAAGTATTGTGATGCAAGCA
TTTAGTCATGAACGCTTCTCTATTCTATATGAAAAGCCGGTTCCGGCGCTCTCACCTTTCCTTTTTCTCC
CAATTTTTCAGTTGAAAAAGGTATATGCGTCAGGCGACCTCTGAAATTAACAAAAAATTTCCAGTCATCG
AATTTGATTCTGTGCGATAGCGCCCCTGTGTGTTCTCGTTATGTTGAGGAAAAAAATAATGGTTGCTAAG
AGATTCGAACTCTTGCATCTTACGATACCTGAGTATTCCCACAGTTAATTCTTGAAGACGAAAGGGCCTC
GTGATACGCCTATTTTTATAGGTTAATGTCATGATAATAATGGTTTCTTAGACGTCAGGTGGCACTTTTC
GGGGAAATGTGCGCGGAACCCCTATTTGTTTATTTTTCTAAATACATTCAAATATGTATCCGCTCATGAG
ACAATAACCCTGATAAATGCTTCAATAATATTGAAAAAGGAAGAGTATGAGTATTCAACATTTCCGTGTC
GCCCTTATTCCCTTTTTTGCGGCATTTTGCCTTCCTGTTTTTGCTCACCCAGAAACGCTGGTGAAAGTAA
AAGATGCTGAAGATCAGTTGGGTGCACGAGTGGGTTACATCGAACTGGATCTCAACAGCGGTAAGATCCT
TGAGAGTTTTCGCCCCGAAGAACGTTTTCCAATGATGAGCACTTTTAAAGTTCTGCTATGTGGCGCGGTA
TTATCCCGTATTGACGCCGGGCAAGAGCAACTCGGTCGCCGCATACACTATTCTCAGAATGACTTGGTTG
AGTACTCACCAGTCACAGAAAAGCATCTTACGGATGGCATGACAGTAAGAGAATTATGCAGTGCTGCCAT
AACCATGAGTGATAACACTGCGGCCAACTTACTTCTGACAACGATCGGAGGACCGAAGGAGCTAACCGCT
TTTTTGCACAACATGGGGGATCATGTAACTCGCCTTGATCGTTGGGAACCGGAGCTGAATGAAGCCATAC
CAAACGACGAGCGTGACACCACGATGCCTGTAGCAATGGCAACAACGTTGCGCAAACTATTAACTGGCGA
ACTACTTACTCTAGCTTCCCGGCAACAATTAATAGACTGGATGGAGGCGGATAAAGTTGCAGGACCACTT
CTGCGCTCGGCCCTTCCGGCTGGCTGGTTTATTGCTGATAAATCTGGAGCCGGTGAGCGTGGGTCTCGCG
GTATCATTGCAGCACTGGGGCCAGATGGTAAGCCCTCCCGTATCGTAGTTATCTACACGACGGGGAGTCA
GGCAACTATGGATGAACGAAATAGACAGATCGCTGAGATAGGTGCCTCACTGATTAAGCATTGGTAACTG
TCAGACCAAGTTTACTCATATATACTTTAGATTGATTTAAAACTTCATTTTTAATTTAAAAGGATCTAGG
TGAAGATCCTTTTTGATAATCTCATGACCAAAATCCCTTAACGTGAGTTTTCGTTCCACTGAGCGTCAGA
CCCCGTAGAAAAGATCAAAGGATCTTCTTGAGATCCTTTTTTTCTGCGCGTAATCTGCTGCTTGCAAAC
